LOCUS       Exported 8553 bp ds-DNA circular SYN 12-MAY-2021
DEFINITION  fusion protein of NanoLuc, Volvox channelrhodopsin-1, and enhanced
            yellow fluorescent protein for bioluminescent optogenetics.
ACCESSION   .
VERSION     .
KEYWORDS    pcDNA3.1-CAG-NanoLuc-VChR1-EYFP
SOURCE      synthetic DNA construct
  ORGANISM  synthetic DNA construct
REFERENCE   1 (bases 1 to 8553)
  AUTHORS   Berglund K, Clissold K, Li HE, Wen L, Park SY, Gleixner J, Klein ME,
            Lu D, Barter JW, Rossi MA, Augustine GJ, Yin HH, Hochgeschwender U
  TITLE     Luminopsins integrate opto- and chemogenetics by using physical and
            biological light sources for opsin activation.
  JOURNAL   Proc Natl Acad Sci U S A. 2016 Jan 19;113(3):E358-67. doi:
            10.1073/pnas.1510899113. Epub 2016 Jan 5.
  PUBMED    26733686
REFERENCE   2 (bases 1 to 8553)
  AUTHORS   .
  TITLE     Direct Submission
  JOURNAL   Exported May 12, 2021 from SnapGene Server 1.1.58
            http://www.snapgene.com
FEATURES             Location/Qualifiers
     source          1..8553
                     /organism="synthetic DNA construct"
                     /mol_type="other DNA"
     enhancer        98..401
                     /label=CMV enhancer
                     /note="human cytomegalovirus immediate early enhancer"
     promoter        403..678
                     /label=chicken beta-actin promoter
     intron          679..1695
                     /label=chimeric intron
                     /note="chimera between introns from chicken beta-actin and
                     rabbit beta-globin"
     primer_bind     1619..1641
                     /label=pCAGGS-5
                     /note="Chimeric intron in CAG promoter, forward primer"
     primer_bind     1703..1722
                     /label=pCAG-F
                     /note="Rabbit beta-globin intron, for pCAG plasmids,
                     forward primer"
     regulatory      1784..1793
                     /regulatory_class="other"
                     /note="vertebrate consensus sequence for strong initiation
                     of translation (Kozak, 1987)"
     CDS             1841..2350
                     /codon_start=1
                     /product="NanoLuc(R) luciferase"
                     /label=Nluc
                     /note="human codon-optimized"
                     /translation="VFTLEDFVGDWRQTAGYNLDQVLEQGGVSSLFQNLGVSVTPIQRI
                     VLSGENGLKIDIHVIIPYEGLSGDQMGQIEKIFKVVYPVDDHHFKVILHYGTLVIDGVT
                     PNMIDYFGRPYEGIAVFDGKKITVTGTLWNGNKIIDERLINPDGSLLFRVTINGVTGWR
                     LCERILA"
     regulatory      2390..2399
                     /regulatory_class="other"
                     /note="vertebrate consensus sequence for strong initiation
                     of translation (Kozak, 1987)"
     CDS             3305..4021
                     /codon_start=1
                     /product="enhanced YFP"
                     /label=EYFP
                     /note="mammalian codon-optimized"
                     /translation="VSKGEELFTGVVPILVELDGDVNGHKFSVSGEGEGDATYGKLTLK
                     FICTTGKLPVPWPTLVTTFGYGLQCFARYPDHMKQHDFFKSAMPEGYVQERTIFFKDDG
                     NYKTRAEVKFEGDTLVNRIELKGIDFKEDGNILGHKLEYNYNSHNVYIMADKQKNGIKV
                     NFKIRHNIEDGSVQLADHYQQNTPIGDGPVLLPDNHYLSYQSALSKDPNEKRDHMVLLE
                     FVTAAGITLGMDELYK"
     primer_bind     complement(3347..3368)
                     /label=EGFP-N
                     /note="EGFP, reverse primer"
     primer_bind     complement(3608..3627)
                     /label=EXFP-R
                     /note="For distinguishing EGFP variants, reverse primer"
     primer_bind     3955..3976
                     /label=EGFP-C
                     /note="EGFP, forward primer"
     CDS             4051..4092
                     /codon_start=1
                     /product="epitope tag from simian virus 5"
                     /label=V5 tag
                     /translation="GKPIPNPLLGLDST"
     CDS             4102..4119
                     /codon_start=1
                     /product="6xHis affinity tag"
                     /label=6xHis
                     /translation="HHHHHH"
     primer_bind     complement(4142..4159)
                     /label=BGH-rev
                     /note="Bovine growth hormone terminator, reverse primer.
                     Also called BGH reverse"
     polyA_signal    4148..4372
                     /label=bGH poly(A) signal
                     /note="bovine growth hormone polyadenylation signal"
     rep_origin      4418..4846
                     /direction=RIGHT
                     /label=f1 ori
                     /note="f1 bacteriophage origin of replication; arrow
                     indicates direction of (+) strand synthesis"
     primer_bind     complement(4505..4524)
                     /label=F1ori-R
                     /note="F1 origin, reverse primer"
     primer_bind     4715..4736
                     /label=F1ori-F
                     /note="F1 origin, forward primer"
     primer_bind     complement(4855..4875)
                     /label=pBABE 3'
                     /note="SV40 enhancer, reverse primer for pBABE vectors"
     promoter        4860..5189
                     /label=SV40 promoter
                     /note="SV40 enhancer and early promoter"
     rep_origin      5040..5175
                     /label=SV40 ori
                     /note="SV40 origin of replication"
     primer_bind     5102..5121
                     /label=SV40pro-F
                     /note="SV40 promoter/origin, forward primer"
     CDS             5256..6050
                     /codon_start=1
                     /gene="aph(3')-II (or nptII)"
                     /product="aminoglycoside phosphotransferase from Tn5"
                     /label=NeoR/KanR
                     /note="confers resistance to neomycin, kanamycin, and G418
                     (Geneticin(R))"
                     /translation="MIEQDGLHAGSPAAWVERLFGYDWAQQTIGCSDAAVFRLSAQGRP
                     VLFVKTDLSGALNELQDEAARLSWLATTGVPCAAVLDVVTEAGRDWLLLGEVPGQDLLS
                     SHLAPAEKVSIMADAMRRLHTLDPATCPFDHQAKHRIERARTRMEAGLVDQDDLDEEHQ
                     GLAPAELFARLKARMPDGEDLVVTHGDACLPNIMVENGRFSGFIDCGRLGVADRYQDIA
                     LATRDIAEELGGEWADRFLVLYGIAAPDSQRIAFYRLLDEFF"
     primer_bind     complement(5310..5329)
                     /label=Neo-R
                     /note="Neomycin resistance gene, reverse primer"
     primer_bind     5920..5939
                     /label=Neo-F
                     /note="Neomycin resistance gene, forward primer"
     polyA_signal    6226..6347
                     /label=SV40 poly(A) signal
                     /note="SV40 polyadenylation signal"
     primer_bind     complement(6263..6282)
                     /label=SV40pA-R
                     /note="SV40 polyA, reverse primer"
     primer_bind     6317..6336
                     /label=EBV-rev
                     /note="SV40 polyA terminator, reverse primer"
     primer_bind     complement(6396..6412)
                     /label=M13 rev
                     /note="common sequencing primer, one of multiple similar
                     variants"
     primer_bind     complement(6396..6412)
                     /label=M13 Reverse
                     /note="In lacZ gene. Also called M13-rev"
     primer_bind     complement(6409..6431)
                     /label=M13/pUC Reverse
                     /note="In lacZ gene"
     protein_bind    6420..6436
                     /label=lac operator
                     /bound_moiety="lac repressor encoded by lacI"
                     /note="The lac repressor binds to the lac operator to
                     inhibit transcription in E. coli. This inhibition can be
                     relieved by adding lactose or
                     isopropyl-beta-D-thiogalactopyranoside (IPTG)."
     promoter        complement(6444..6474)
                     /label=lac promoter
                     /note="promoter for the E. coli lac operon"
     protein_bind    6489..6510
                     /label=CAP binding site
                     /bound_moiety="E. coli catabolite activator protein"
                     /note="CAP binding activates transcription in the presence
                     of cAMP."
     primer_bind     complement(6627..6644)
                     /label=L4440
                     /note="L4440 vector, forward primer"
     rep_origin      complement(6798..7386)
                     /direction=LEFT
                     /label=ori
                     /note="high-copy-number ColE1/pMB1/pBR322/pUC origin of
                     replication"
     primer_bind     complement(6878..6897)
                     /label=pBR322ori-F
                     /note="pBR322 origin, forward primer"
     CDS             complement(7557..8417)
                     /codon_start=1
                     /gene="bla"
                     /product="beta-lactamase"
                     /label=AmpR
                     /note="confers resistance to ampicillin, carbenicillin, and
                     related antibiotics"
                     /translation="MSIQHFRVALIPFFAAFCLPVFAHPETLVKVKDAEDQLGARVGYI
                     ELDLNSGKILESFRPEERFPMMSTFKVLLCGAVLSRIDAGQEQLGRRIHYSQNDLVEYS
                     PVTEKHLTDGMTVRELCSAAITMSDNTAANLLLTTIGGPKELTAFLHNMGDHVTRLDRW
                     EPELNEAIPNDERDTTMPVAMATTLRKLLTGELLTLASRQQLIDWMEADKVAGPLLRSA
                     LPAGWFIADKSGAGERGSRGIIAALGPDGKPSRIVVIYTTGSQATMDERNRQIAEIGAS
                     LIKHW"
     primer_bind     8180..8199
                     /label=Amp-R
                     /note="Ampicillin resistance gene, reverse primer"
     promoter        complement(8418..8522)
                     /gene="bla"
                     /label=AmpR promoter
ORIGIN
        1 gacggatcgg gagatctggc gcgccggtac catgcattag ttattaatag taatcaatta
       61 cggggtcatt agttcatagc ccatatatgg agttccgcgt tacataactt acggtaaatg
      121 gcccgcctgg ctgaccgccc aacgaccccc gcccattgac gtcaataatg acgtatgttc
      181 ccatagtaac gccaataggg actttccatt gacgtcaatg ggtggagtat ttacggtaaa
      241 ctgcccactt ggcagtacat caagtgtatc atatgccaag tacgccccct attgacgtca
      301 atgacggtaa atggcccgcc tggcattatg cccagtacat gaccttatgg gactttccta
      361 cttggcagta catctacgta ttagtcatcg ctattaccat ggtcgaggtg agccccacgt
      421 tctgcttcac tctccccatc tcccccccct ccccaccccc aattttgtat ttatttattt
      481 tttaattatt ttgtgcagcg atgggggcgg gggggggggg ggcgcgcgcc aggcggggcg
      541 gggcggggcg aggggcgggg cggggcgagg cggagaggtg cggcggcagc caatcagagc
      601 ggcgcgctcc gaaagtttcc ttttatggcg aggcggcggc ggcggcggcc ctataaaaag
      661 cgaagcgcgc ggcgggcggg agtcgctgcg cgctgccttc gccccgtgcc ccgctccgcc
      721 gccgcctcgc gccgcccgcc ccggctctga ctgaccgcgt tactcccaca ggtgagcggg
      781 cgggacggcc cttctcctcc gggctgtaat tagcgcttgg tttaatgacg gcttgtttct
      841 tttctgtggc tgcgtgaaag ccttgagggg ctccgggagg gccctttgtg cggggggagc
      901 ggctcggggg gtgcgtgcgt gtgtgtgtgc gtggggagcg ccgcgtgcgg ctccgcgctg
      961 cccggcggct gtgagcgctg cgggcgcggc gcggggcttt gtgcgctccg cagtgtgcgc
     1021 gaggggagcg cggccggggg cggtgccccg cggtgcgggg ggggctgcga ggggaacaaa
     1081 ggctgcgtgc ggggtgtgtg cgtggggggg tgagcagggg gtgtgggcgc gtcggtcggg
     1141 ctgcaacccc ccctgcaccc ccctccccga gttgctgagc acggcccggc ttcgggtgcg
     1201 gggctccgta cggggcgtgg cgcggggctc gccgtgccgg gcggggggtg gcggcaggtg
     1261 ggggtgccgg gcggggcggg gccgcctcgg gccggggagg gctcggggga ggggcgcggc
     1321 ggcccccgga gcgccggcgg ctgtcgaggc gcggcgagcc gcagccattg ccttttatgg
     1381 taatcgtgcg agagggcgca gggacttcct ttgtcccaaa tctgtgcgga gccgaaatct
     1441 gggaggcgcc gccgcacccc ctctagcggg cgcggggcga agcggtgcgg cgccggcagg
     1501 aaggaaatgg gcggggaggg ccttcgtgcg tcgccgcgcc gccgtcccct tctccctctc
     1561 cagcctcggg gctgtccgcg gggggacggc tgccttcggg ggggacgggg cagggcgggg
     1621 ttcggcttct ggcgtgtgac cggcggctct agagcctctg ctaaccatgt tcatgccttc
     1681 ttctttttcc tacagctcct gggcaacgtg ctggttattg tgctgtctca tcattttggc
     1741 aaagaagcta gcgctaccgg actcagatct cgagctcaag cttgccacca tgggagtcaa
     1801 agttctgttt gccctgatct gcatcgctgt ggccgaggcc gtcttcacac tcgaagattt
     1861 cgttggggac tggcgacaga cagccggcta caacctggac caagtccttg aacagggagg
     1921 tgtgtccagt ttgtttcaga atctcggggt gtccgtaact ccgatccaaa ggattgtcct
     1981 gagcggtgaa aatgggctga agatcgacat ccatgtcatc atcccgtatg aaggtctgag
     2041 cggcgaccaa atgggccaga tcgaaaaaat ttttaaggtg gtgtaccctg tggatgatca
     2101 tcactttaag gtgatcctgc actatggcac actggtaatc gacggggtta cgccgaacat
     2161 gatcgactat ttcggacggc cgtatgaagg catcgccgtg ttcgacggca aaaagatcac
     2221 tgtaacaggg accctgtgga acggcaacaa aattatcgac gagcgcctga tcaaccccga
     2281 cggctccctg ctgttccgag taaccatcaa cggagtgacc ggctggcggc tgtgcgaacg
     2341 cattctggcg ggcgacccac tagtccagtg tggtggaatt gccggatccg ccaccatgga
     2401 ttaccctgtt gctagaagcc tcatagttcg ctacccaacc gacctcggaa acggcaccgt
     2461 ctgcatgcca agaggacagt gttactgtga aggttggctt cggagtcgcg gcacttccat
     2521 tgaaaagaca atagcaatta ctcttcagtg ggtagtcttt gctttgtcag tggcttgcct
     2581 ggggtggtat gcgtatcaag cgtggcgagc tacctgcgga tgggaggagg tttacgtagc
     2641 cttgatagaa atgatgaaaa gcatcatcga ggccttccac gagttcgaca gccctgcaac
     2701 actgtggctg tcttcaggga acggcgtagt ttggatgcgg tatggcgaat ggctcctcac
     2761 ctgcccggtc cttctgatcc atctgagcaa cctcacaggc ctgaaggacg attatagcaa
     2821 aaggactatg ggcctgttgg tttctgatgt gggatgcatc gtgtggggcg caaccagcgc
     2881 catgtgtacg gggtggacga agatcctgtt cttcctcatc tcattgagct atggtatgta
     2941 tacctatttt catgctgcta aagtttatat cgaagcattc cacacagttc caaaagggat
     3001 ttgtcgagaa ctggtccgag tgatggcctg gacattcttt gtggcttggg gaatgtttcc
     3061 agtcctgttt ctgctgggca cggaaggatt cggtcatatc agcccttatg gatctgccat
     3121 tgggcactcc atcctcgacc tgattgcaaa gaacatgtgg ggtgtgctgg ggaattacct
     3181 gcgcgtcaaa atccacgagc acatcctgtt gtatggcgac atcagaaaga agcagaaaat
     3241 tacgatcgcc ggccaagaga tggaggttga gacactggtg gctgaagagg aggacgcggc
     3301 cgccgtgagc aagggcgagg agctgttcac cggggtggtg cccatcctgg tcgagctgga
     3361 cggcgacgta aacggccaca agttcagcgt gtccggcgag ggcgagggcg atgccaccta
     3421 cggcaagctg accctgaagt tcatctgcac caccggcaag ctgcccgtgc cctggcccac
     3481 cctcgtgacc accttcggct acggcctgca gtgcttcgcc cgctaccccg accacatgaa
     3541 gcagcacgac ttcttcaagt ccgccatgcc cgaaggctac gtccaggagc gcaccatctt
     3601 cttcaaggac gacggcaact acaagacccg cgccgaggtg aagttcgagg gcgacaccct
     3661 ggtgaaccgc atcgagctga agggcatcga cttcaaggag gacggcaaca tcctggggca
     3721 caagctggag tacaactaca acagccacaa cgtctatatc atggccgaca agcagaagaa
     3781 cggcatcaag gtgaacttca agatccgcca caacatcgag gacggcagcg tgcagctcgc
     3841 cgaccactac cagcagaaca cccccatcgg cgacggcccc gtgctgctgc ccgacaacca
     3901 ctacctgagc taccagtccg ccctgagcaa agaccccaac gagaagcgcg atcacatggt
     3961 cctgctggag ttcgtgaccg ccgccgggat cactctcggc atggacgagc tgtacaagta
     4021 acatatgctc tagagggccc gcggttcgaa ggtaagccta tccctaaccc tctcctcggt
     4081 ctcgattcta cgcgtaccgg tcatcatcac catcaccatt gagtttaaac ccgctgatca
     4141 gcctcgactg tgccttctag ttgccagcca tctgttgttt gcccctcccc cgtgccttcc
     4201 ttgaccctgg aaggtgccac tcccactgtc ctttcctaat aaaatgagga aattgcatcg
     4261 cattgtctga gtaggtgtca ttctattctg gggggtgggg tggggcagga cagcaagggg
     4321 gaggattggg aagacaatag caggcatgct ggggatgcgg tgggctctat ggcttctgag
     4381 gcggaaagaa ccagctgggg ctctaggggg tatccccnnn nnnnnnnnnn nnnnnnnnnn
     4441 nnnnnnnnnn nnnnnnnnnn nnnnnnnnnn nnnnnnnnnn nnnnnnnnnn nnnnnnnnnn
     4501 nnnnnnnnnn nnnnnnnnnn nnnnnnnnnn nnnnnnnnnn ncnnnnnnnn nnnnnnnnnn
     4561 nnnnnnnnnn nnnnnnnnnn nnnnnnnnnn nnnnnnnnnn nnnnnnnnnn nnnnnnnnnn
     4621 nnnnnnnnnn nnnannnnnn nnnnnnnnnn nnnnnnnnnn nnnnnnnnnn nnnnnnnnnn
     4681 nnncctttga cgttggagtc cacgttcttt aatagtggac tcttgttcca aactggaaca
     4741 acactcaacc ctatctcggt ctattctttt gatttataag ggattttgcc gatttcggcc
     4801 tattggttaa aaaatgagct gatttaacaa aaatttaacg cgaattaatt ctgtggaatg
     4861 tgtgtcagtt agggtgtgga aagtccccag gctccccagc aggcagaagt atgcaaagca
     4921 tgcatctcaa ttagtcagca accaggtgtg gaaagtcccc aggctcccca gcaggcagaa
     4981 gtatgcaaag catgcatctc aattagtcag caaccatagt cccgccccta actccgccca
     5041 tcccgcccct aactccgccc agttccgccc attctccgcc ccatggctga ctaatttttt
     5101 ttatttatgc agaggccgag gccgcctctg cctctgagct attccagaag tagtgaggag
     5161 gcttttttgg aggcctaggc ttttgcaaaa agctcccggg agcttgtata tccattttcg
     5221 gatctgatca agagacagga tgaggatcgt ttcgcatgat tgaacaagat ggattgcacg
     5281 caggttctcc ggccgcttgg gtggagaggc tattcggcta tgactgggca caacagacaa
     5341 tcggctgctc tgatgccgcc gtgttccggc tgtcagcgca ggggcgcccg gttctttttg
     5401 tcaagaccga cctgtccggt gccctgaatg aactgcagga cgaggcagcg cggctatcgt
     5461 ggctggccac gacgggcgtt ccttgcgcag ctgtgctcga cgttgtcact gaagcgggaa
     5521 gggactggct gctattgggc gaagtgccgg ggcaggatct cctgtcatct caccttgctc
     5581 ctgccgagaa agtatccatc atggctgatg caatgcggcg gctgcatacg cttgatccgg
     5641 ctacctgccc attcgaccac caagcgaaac atcgcatcga gcgagcacgt actcggatgg
     5701 aagccggtct tgtcgatcag gatgatctgg acgaagagca tcaggggctc gcgccagccg
     5761 aactgttcgc caggctcaag gcgcgcatgc ccgacggcga ggatctcgtc gtgacccatg
     5821 gcgatgcctg cttgccgaat atcatggtgg aaaatggccg cttttctgga ttcatcgact
     5881 gtggccggct gggtgtggcg gaccgctatc aggacatagc gttggctacc cgtgatattg
     5941 ctgaagagct tggcggcgaa tgggctgacc gcttcctcgt gctttacggt atcgccgctc
     6001 ccgattcgca gcgcatcgcc ttctatcgcc ttcttgacga gttcttctga gcgggactct
     6061 ggggttcgcg aaatgaccga ccaagcgacg cccaacctgc catcacgaga tttcgattcc
     6121 accgccgcct tctatgaaag gttgggcttc ggaatcgttt tccgggacgc cggctggatg
     6181 atcctccagc gcggggatct catgctggag ttcttcgccc accccaactt gtttattgca
     6241 gcttataatg gttacaaata aagcaatagc atcacaaatt tcacaaataa agcatttttt
     6301 tcactgcatt ctagttgtgg tttgtccaaa ctcatcaatg tatcttatca tgtctgtata
     6361 ccgtcgacct ctagctagag cttggcgtaa tcatggtcat agctgtttcc tgtgtgaaat
     6421 tgttatccgc tcacaattcc acacaacata cgagccggaa gcataaagtg taaagcctgg
     6481 ggtgcctaat gagtgagcta actcacatta attgcgttgc gctcactgcc cgctttccag
     6541 tcgggaaacc tgtcgtgcca gctgcattaa tgaatcggcc aacgcgcggg gagaggcggt
     6601 ttgcgtattg ggcgctcttc cgcttcctcg ctcactgact cgctgcgctc ggtcgttcgg
     6661 ctgcggcgag cggtatcagc tcactcaaag gcggtaatac ggttatccac agaatcaggg
     6721 gataacgcag gaaagaacat gtgagcaaaa ggccagcaaa aggccaggaa ccgtaaaaag
     6781 gccgcgttgc tggcgttttt ccataggctc cgcccccctg acgagcatca caaaaatcga
     6841 cgctcaagtc agaggtggcg aaacccgaca ggactataaa gataccaggc gtttccccct
     6901 ggaagctccc tcgtgcgctc tcctgttccg accctgccgc ttaccggata cctgtccgcc
     6961 tttctccctt cgggaagcgt ggcgctttct catagctcac gctgtaggta tctcagttcg
     7021 gtgtaggtcg ttcgctccaa gctgggctgt gtgcacgaac cccccgttca gcccgaccgc
     7081 tgcgccttat ccggtaacta tcgtcttgag tccaacccgg taagacacga cttatcgcca
     7141 ctggcagcag ccactggtaa caggattagc agagcgaggt atgtaggcgg tgctacagag
     7201 ttcttgaagt ggtggcctaa ctacggctac actagaagaa cagtatttgg tatctgcgct
     7261 ctgctgaagc cagttacctt cggaaaaaga gttggtagct cttgatccgg caaacaaacc
     7321 accgctggta gcggtggttt ttttgtttgc aagcagcaga ttacgcgcag aaaaaaagga
     7381 tctcaagaag atcctttgat cttttctacg gggtctgacg ctcagtggaa cgaaaactca
     7441 cgttaaggga ttttggtcat gagattatca aaaaggatct tcacctagat ccttttaaat
     7501 taaaaatgaa gttttaaatc aatctaaagt atatatgagt aaacttggtc tgacagttac
     7561 caatgcttaa tcagtgaggc acctatctca gcgatctgtc tatttcgttc atccatagtt
     7621 gcctgactcc ccgtcgtgta gataactacg atacgggagg gcttaccatc tggccccagt
     7681 gctgcaatga taccgcgaga cccacgctca ccggctccag atttatcagc aataaaccag
     7741 ccagccggaa gggccgagcg cagaagtggt cctgcaactt tatccgcctc catccagtct
     7801 attaattgtt gccgggaagc tagagtaagt agttcgccag ttaatagttt gcgcaacgtt
     7861 gttgccattg ctacaggcat cgtggtgtca cgctcgtcgt ttggtatggc ttcattcagc
     7921 tccggttccc aacgatcaag gcgagttaca tgatccccca tgttgtgcaa aaaagcggtt
     7981 agctccttcg gtcctccgat cgttgtcaga agtaagttgg ccgcagtgtt atcactcatg
     8041 gttatggcag cactgcataa ttctcttact gtcatgccat ccgtaagatg cttttctgtg
     8101 actggtgagt actcaaccaa gtcattctga gaatagtgta tgcggcgacc gagttgctct
     8161 tgcccggcgt caatacggga taataccgcg ccacatagca gaactttaaa agtgctcatc
     8221 attggaaaac gttcttcggg gcgaaaactc tcaaggatct taccgctgtt gagatccagt
     8281 tcgatgtaac ccactcgtgc acccaactga tcttcagcat cttttacttt caccagcgtt
     8341 tctgggtgag caaaaacagg aaggcaaaat gccgcaaaaa agggaataag ggcgacacgg
     8401 aaatgttgaa tactcatact cttccttttt caatattatt gaagcattta tcagggttat
     8461 tgtctcatga gcggatacat atttgaatgt atttagaaaa ataaacaaat aggggttccg
     8521 cgcacatttc cccgaaaagt gccacctgac gtc
//
